Addgene plasmid #39516: pLXSN-H-Ras_V12
Depositing lab: Julian Downward. Depositing organization: Cancer Research UK. Publication: Role of phosphoinositide 3-OH kinase in cell transformation and control of the actin cytoskeleton by Ras. Rodriguez-Viciana P, Warne PH, Khwaja A, Marte BM, Pappin D, Das P, Waterfield MD, Ridley A, Downward J. Cell. 1997 May 2;89(3):457-67. 10.1016/S0092-8674(00)80226-3 PubMed 9150145.
Backbone
  Vector backbone: pLXSN
  Backbone manufacturer: Clontech
  Vector type: Mammalian Expression, Retroviral
  Selectable markers: Neomycin (select with G418)
Growth in bacteria
  Bacterial resistance: Ampicillin, 100 μg/mL
  Growth temperature: 37°C
  Growth strain: DH5alpha
  Copy number: Unknown
Gene/Insert
  Gene/Insert name: HRAS V12
  Species: H. sapiens (human)
  Mutation: G12V
  Entrez Gene: HRAS (a.k.a. C-BAS/HAS, C-H-RAS, C-HA-RAS1, CTLO, H-RASIDX, HAMSV, HRAS1, RASH1, p21ras)
  Cloning method: Restriction Enzyme; 5′ cloning site EcoRI (not destroyed); 3′ cloning site EcoRI (not destroyed)
  Sequencing primers: 5′ pLXSN_5
Terms and licenses: Academic/Nonprofit Terms; Industry Terms: Not Available to Industry
How to cite: pLXSN-H-Ras_V12 was a gift from Julian Downward (Addgene plasmid # 39516 ; http://n2t.net/addgene:39516 ; RRID:Addgene_39516)
