[The description below was written by a language model from this plasmid's Addgene catalogue record.]
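Description:
pLXSN-H-Ras_V12 is a retroviral mammalian expression plasmid built on the commercial pLXSN backbone and carrying human HRAS with the activating G12V substitution. It is propagated in E. coli under ampicillin selection; the record lists its copy number as unknown and provides no feature table, so individual elements cannot be confirmed from an annotation. By its standard design, pLXSN is a Moloney murine leukaemia virus–derived vector in which the name reflects the layout: LTR, inserted gene (X), SV40 early promoter, and neomycin resistance gene. The 5′ LTR drives transcription of the insert and of the packageable viral genome, while the internal SV40 promoter expresses the neomycin phosphotransferase marker, which matches the G418 selection recorded for this plasmid. Because the vector lacks the viral structural genes, it must be introduced into a packaging cell line to yield replication-defective particles that stably integrate the cassette into dividing target cells.

The HRAS V12 insert was cloned with EcoRI at both ends, and both sites remain intact. This means that the fragment can be excised with a single enzyme and that its orientation was not fixed by the cloning strategy. No epitope tag or reporter is recorded. The G12V change impairs GTP hydrolysis, locking Ras in its active, GTP-bound state and making it a classic oncogenic allele. The associated publication concerns the role of phosphoinositide 3-OH kinase in Ras-driven cell transformation and control of the actin cytoskeleton. The construct is thus suited to generating G418-selected cell populations with constitutively active H-Ras for studies of transformation and downstream Ras effector signalling.
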