>Addgene plasmid #39516 | pLXSN-H-Ras_V12 | depositor partial sequence | sequence record 49842 | H-RAS V12 insert
GAATTCCCGATCTATGACCGAATACAAGCTTGTTGTTGTTGGCGCCGTCGGTGTGGGCAAGAGTGCGCTG
ACCATCCAGCTGATCCAGAACCATTTTGTGGACGAATACGACCCCACTATAGAGGATTCCTACCGGAAGC
AGGTGGTCATTGATGGGGAGACGTGCCTGTTGGACATCCTGGATACCGCCGGCCAGGAGGAGTACAGCGC
CATGCGGGACCAGTACATGCGCACCGGGGAGGGCTTCCTGTGTGTGTTTGCCATCAACAACACCAAGTCT
TTTGAGGACATCCACCAGTACAGGGAGCAGATCAAACGGGTGAAGGACTCGGATGACGTGCCCATGGTGC
TGGTGGGGAACAAGTGTGACCTGGCTGCACGCACTGTGGAATCTCGGCAGGCTCAGGACCTCGCCCGAAG
CTACGGCATCCCCTACATCGAGACCTCGGCCAAGACCCGGCAGGGAGTGGAGGATGCCTTCTACACGTTG
GTGCGTGAGATCCGGCAGCACAAGCTGCGGAAGCTGAACCCTCCTGATGAGAGTGGCCCCGGCTGCATGA
GCTGCAAGTGTGTGCTCTCCTGACGCAGCACAAGCTCAGGACATGGAGGTGCCGGATGCAGGAAGGAGGT
GCAGACGGAAGGAGGAGGAAGGAAGGACGGAAGCAAGGAAGAAGGAAGGGCTGCTGGAGCCCAGTCACCC
CGGGACCGTGGGCCGAGGTGACTGCAGACCCTCCCAGGGAGGCTGTGCACAGACTGTCTTGACATCCCAA
ATGCCACCGGAACCCCAGCCCTTAGCTCCCCTCCCAGGCCTCTGTGGGCCCTTGTCGGGCACAGATGGGA
TCACAGTAAATTATTGGATGGTCTTGAAAAAAAAAAAAAAAGGTCGAGATCGGGAATTC
