>Addgene plasmid #39516 | pLXSN-H-Ras_V12 | addgene partial sequence | sequence record 51078 | pLXSN_5
CTCCTTCTCTAGGCGCCGGAATTCCCGATCTATGACCGAATACAAGCTTGTTGTTGTTGGCGCCGTCGGT
GTGGGCAAGAGTGCGCTGACCATCCAGCTGATCCAGAACCATTTTGTGGACGAATACGACCCCACTATAG
AGGATTCCTACCGGAAGCAGGTGGTCATTGATGGGGAGACGTGCCTGTTGGACATCCTGGATACCGCCGG
CCAGGAGGAGTACAGCGCCATGCGGGACCAGTACATGCGCACCGGGGAGGGCTTCCTGTGTGTGTTTGCC
ATCAACAACACCAAGTCTTTTGAGGACATCCACCAGTACAGGGAGCAGATCAAACGGGTGAAGGACTCGG
ATGACGTGCCCATGGTGCTGGTGGGGAACAAGTGTGACCTGGCTGCACGCACTGTGGAATCTCGGCAGGC
TCAGGACCTCGCCCGAAGCTACGGCATCCCCTACATCGAGACCTCGGCCAAGACCCGGCAGGGAGTGGAG
GATGCCTTCTACACGTTGGTGCGTGAGATCCGGCAGCACAAGCTGCGGAAGCTGAACCCTCCTGATGAGA
GTGGCCCCGGCTGCATGAGCTGCAAGTGTGTGCTCTCCTGACGCAGCACAAGCTCAGGACATGGAGGTGC
CGGATGCAGGAAGGAGGTGCAGACGGAAGGAGGAGGAAGGAAGGACGGAAGCAAGGAAGGAAGGAAGGGC
TGCTGGAGCCCAGTCACCCCGGGACCGTGGGCCGAGGTGACTGCAGACCCTCCCAGGGAGGCTGTGCACA
GACTGTCTTGAACATCCCAAATGCCACCGGAACCCCAGCCCTTAGCTCCCCCTCCCAGGCCTCTGTGGGC
CCTTGTCGGGCACAGATGGGAATCACAGTAAATTATTGGA
